Addgene plasmid #116485: pHAGE-PIK3CA-E545K
Purpose: Lentiviral expression of PIK3CA E545K
Depositing lab: Gordon Mills & Kenneth Scott. Depositing organization: Baylor College of Medicine. Publication: Systematic Functional Annotation of Somatic Mutations in Cancer. Ng PK, Li J, Jeong KJ, Shao S, Chen H, Tsang YH, Sengupta S, Wang Z, Bhavana VH, Tran R, Soewito S, Minussi DC, Moreno D, Kong K, Dogruluk T, Lu H, Gao J, Tokheim C, Zhou DC, Johnson AM, Zeng J, Ip CKM, Ju Z, Wester M, Yu S, Li Y, Vellano CP, Schultz N, Karchin R, Ding L, Lu Y, Cheung LWT, Chen K, Shaw KR, Meric-Bernstam F, Scott KL, Yi S, Sahni N, Liang H, Mills GB. Cancer Cell. 2018 Mar 12;33(3):450-462.e10. doi: 10.1016/j.ccell.2018.01.021. PubMed 29533785.
Backbone
  Vector backbone: pHAGE
  Vector type: Lentiviral
Growth in bacteria
  Bacterial resistance: Ampicillin, 100 μg/mL
  Growth temperature: 37°C
  Growth strain: Stbl3
  Copy number: High Copy
Gene/Insert
  Gene/Insert name: PIK3CA
  Species: H. sapiens (human)
  Mutation: E545K
  Entrez Gene: PIK3CA (a.k.a. CCM4, CLAPO, CLOVE, CWS5, HMH, MCAP, MCM, MCMTC, PI3K, PI3K-alpha, p110-alpha)
  Cloning method: Gateway Cloning
Terms and licenses: Academic/Nonprofit Terms; Industry Terms: Not Available to Industry
How to cite: pHAGE-PIK3CA-E545K was a gift from Gordon Mills & Kenneth Scott (Addgene plasmid # 116485 ; http://n2t.net/addgene:116485 ; RRID:Addgene_116485)
