[The description below was written by a language model from this plasmid's Addgene catalogue record and pLannotate feature annotations shown in this document.]
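Description:
pHAGE-PIK3CA-E545K is an HIV-1-based, self-inactivating lentiviral expression plasmid of about 11.7 kb built on the pHAGE backbone. It is designed to deliver the human PIK3CA gene carrying the E545K substitution into mammalian cells. In bacteria it is maintained through a high-copy ColE1/pUC-type origin and selected with ampicillin via the β-lactamase gene. The viral transfer region runs from a truncated 5' LTR through the Ψ packaging signal (overlapping a gag fragment), the Rev response element for Rev-dependent export of the genomic RNA, and the cPPT/CTS element, which aids nuclear import of the reverse-transcribed genome. It ends in a ΔU3 3' LTR that leaves the integrated provirus without LTR promoter activity. Short nef, Rev, lacI, lac promoter and SV40 fragments annotated elsewhere are remnants of the backbone rather than functional units.

The payload is driven by the constitutive human EF-1α promoter. The PIK3CA coding sequence, encoding the p110α catalytic subunit of PI3K, sits between attB1 and attB2 sites, consistent with the recorded Gateway cloning. A V5 epitope tag lies just downstream of attB2, but the record does not state whether it is translated in frame with the insert. An EMCV IRES then directs translation of EGFP from the same transcript, so transduced cells can be identified or sorted by fluorescence. A WPRE follows to enhance transcript stability and expression. No mammalian drug-selection marker is annotated. The construct is used for stable lentiviral expression of the E545K variant and comes from a project on the systematic functional annotation of somatic cancer mutations.
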