Features (pLannotate 1.2.2; 27 found; start..end, strand, type, name):
    128..245     +  misc_feature   cPPT/CTS: central polypurine tract and central termination sequence of HIV-1
    293..1471    +  promoter       EF-1α promoter: strong constitutive promoter for human elongation factor EF-1α
   1492..1512    +  protein_bind   attB1: mutant version of attB; core recombination site for the Gateway® BP reaction BP Clonase™
   1518..4721    +  CDS            PIK3CA: PK3CA_HUMAN - Experimental evidence at protein level: Swiss-Prot protein existence level 1. Phosphoinositide-3-kinase (PI3K) phosphorylates phosphatidylinositol (PI) and its phosphorylated derivatives at position 3 of the inositol ring to produce 3-phosphoinositides (PubMed:15135396, PubMed:23936502, PubMed:28676499). Uses ATP and PtdIns(4,5)P2 (phosphatidylinositol 4,5-bisphosphate) to generate phosphatidylinositol 3,4,5-trisphosphate (PIP3) (PubMed:15135396, PubMed:28676499). PIP3 plays a key role by recruiting PH domain- containing proteins to the membrane, including AKT1 and PDPK1, activat
   4726..4750    -  protein_bind   attB2: mutant version of attB; recombination site for the Gateway® BP reaction BP Clonase™
   4803..4844    +  CDS            V5 tag: epitope tag from simian virus 5
   4970..5432    +  misc_feature   IRES: internal ribosome entry site (IRES) of the encephalomyocarditis virus (EMCV)
   5446..6165    +  CDS            EGFP: the original enhanced GFP (Yang et al., 1996) mammalian codon-optimized
   6179..6767    +  misc_feature   WPRE: woodchuck hepatitis virus posttranscriptional regulatory element
   6775..6840    +  CDS            nef (fragment): NEF_HV1Z2 - Experimental evidence at protein level: Swiss-Prot protein existence level 1. Extracellular Nef protein targets CD4(+) T-lymphocytes for apoptosis by interacting with CXCR4 surface receptors. From Human immunodeficiency virus type 1 group M subtype D (isolate Z2/CDC-Z34) (HIV-1).
   6842..7075    +  LTR            3' LTR (ΔU3): self-inactivating 3' long terminal repeat (LTR) from HIV-1
   7280..7384    +  promoter       AmpR promoter: bla
   7385..8245    +  CDS            AmpR: β-lactamase; bla; confers resistance to ampicillin, carbenicillin, and related antibiotics
   8416..9004    +  rep_origin     ori: high-copy-number ColE1/pMB1/pBR322/pUC origin of replication
   9187..9241    +  CDS            lacI (fragment): lac repressor; lacI; The lac repressor binds to the lac operator to inhibit transcription in E. coli. This inhibition can be relieved by adding lactose or isopropyl-β-D-thiogalactopyranoside (IPTG).
   9247..9340    +  rep_origin     SV40 ori (fragment): SV40 origin of replication
   9365..9402    +  CDS            lacI (fragment): lac repressor; lacI; The lac repressor binds to the lac operator to inhibit transcription in E. coli. This inhibition can be relieved by adding lactose or isopropyl-β-D-thiogalactopyranoside (IPTG).
   9415..9436    +  protein_bind   CAP binding site: CAP binding activates transcription in the presence of cAMP. E. coli catabolite activator protein
   9451..9481    +  promoter       lac promoter: promoter for the E. coli lac operon
   9485..9507    +  protein_bind   lac operator (fragment): The lac repressor binds to the lac operator to inhibit transcription in E. coli. This inhibition can be relieved by adding lactose or isopropyl-β-D-thiogalactopyranoside (IPTG). lac repressor encoded by lacI
   9539..9622    +  polyA_signal   SV40 poly(A) signal (fragment): SV40 polyadenylation signal
   9789..10118   +  CDS            nef (fragment): NEF_HV1BR - Experimental evidence at protein level: Swiss-Prot protein existence level 1. Extracellular Nef protein targets CD4(+) T-lymphocytes for apoptosis by interacting with CXCR4 surface receptors (PubMed:14990729). From Human immunodeficiency virus type 1 group M subtype B (isolate BRU/LAI) (HIV-1).
  10166..10423   +  LTR            5' LTR (truncated): truncated 5' long terminal repeat (LTR) from HIV-1
  10470..10595   +  misc_feature   HIV-1 Ψ: packaging signal of human immunodeficiency virus type 1
  10579..10917   +  CDS            HIV-1 gag (fragment): gag protein from human immunodeficiency virus 1; gag
  11092..11325   +  misc_feature   RRE: The Rev response element (RRE) of HIV-1 allows for Rev-dependent mRNA export from the nucleus to the cytoplasm.
  11702..83      +  CDS            Rev (fragment) (across the origin): human immunodeficiency virus 1 (HIV-1) Rev protein; rev; enhances nuclear export of unspliced and incompletely spliced viral mRNAs
>Addgene plasmid #116485 | pHAGE-PIK3CA-E545K | addgene full sequence | sequence record 237702 | Addgene NGS Result
AGGGGACCCGACAGGCCCGAAGGAATAGAAGAAGAAGGTGGAGAGAGAGACAGAGACAGATCCATTCGAT
TAGTGAACGGATCTCGACGGTATCGCCGAATTCACAAATGGCAGTATTCATCCACAATTTTAAAAGAAAA
GGGGGGATTGGGGGGTACAGTGCAGGGGAAAGAATAGTAGACATAATAGCAACAGACATACAAACTAAAG
AATTACAAAAACAAATTACAAAAATTCAAAATTTTCGGGTTTATTACAGGGACAGCAGAGATCCAGTTTG
GACTAGTCGTGAGGCTCCGGTGCCCGTCAGTGGGCAGAGCGCACATCGCCCACAGTCCCCGAGAAGTTGG
GGGGAGGGGTCGGCAATTGAACCGGTGCCTAGAGAAGGTGGCGCGGGGTAAACTGGGAAAGTGATGTCGT
GTACTGGCTCCGCCTTTTTCCCGAGGGTGGGGGAGAACCGTATATAAGTGCAGTAGTCGCCGTGAACGTT
CTTTTTCGCAACGGGTTTGCCGCCAGAACACAGGTAAGTGCCGTGTGTGGTTCCCGCGGGCCTGGCCTCT
TTACGGGTTATGGCCCTTGCGTGCCTTGAATTACTTCCACCTGGCTGCAGTACGTGATTCTTGATCCCGA
GCTTCGGGTTGGAAGTGGGTGGGAGAGTTCGAGGCCTTGCGCTTAAGGAGCCCCTTCGCCTCGTGCTTGA
GTTGAGGCCTGGCCTGGGCGCTGGGGCCGCCGCGTGCGAATCTGGTGGCACCTTCGCGCCTGTCTCGCTG
CTTTCGATAAGTCTCTAGCCATTTAAAATTTTTGATGACCTGCTGCGACGCTTTTTTTCTGGCAAGATAG
TCTTGTAAATGCGGGCCAAGATCTGCACACTGGTATTTCGGTTTTTGGGGCCGCGGGCGGCGACGGGGCC
CGTGCGTCCCAGCGCACATGTTCGGCGAGGCGGGGCCTGCGAGCGCGGCCACCGAGAATCGGACGGGGGT
AGTCTCAAGCTGGCCGGCCTGCTCTGGTGCCTGGCCTCGCGCCGCCGTGTATCGCCCCGCCCTGGGCGGC
AAGGCTGGCCCGGTCGGCACCAGTTGCGTGAGCGGAAAGATGGCCGCTTCCCGGCCCTGCTGCAGGGAGC
TCAAAATGGAGGACGCGGCGCTCGGGAGAGCGGGCGGGTGAGTCACCCACACAAAGGAAAAGGGCCTTTC
CGTCCTCAGCCGTCGCTTCATGTGACTCCACGGAGTACCGGGCGCCGTCCAGGCACCTCGATTAGTTCTC
GAGCTTTTGGAGTACGTCGTCTTTAGGTTGGGGGGAGGGGTTTTATGCGATGGAGTTTCCCCACACTGAG
TGGGTGGAGACTGAAGTTAGGCCAGCTTGGCACTTGATGTAATTCTCCTTGGAATTTGCCCTTTTTGAGT
TTGGATCTTGGTTCATTCTCAAGCCTCAGACAGTGGTTCAAAGTTTTTTTCTTCCATTTCAGGTGTCGTG
AAGCGGCCCTGCAGATATCAACAAGTTTGTACAAAAAAGCAGGCACCATGCCTCCAAGACCATCATCAGG
TGAACTGTGGGGCATCCACTTGATGCCCCCAAGAATCCTAGTAGAATGTTTACTACCAAATGGAATGATA
GTGACTTTAGAATGCCTCCGTGAGGCTACATTAATAACCATAAAGCATGAACTATTTAAAGAAGCAAGAA
AATACCCCCTCCATCAACTTCTTCAAGATGAATCTTCTTACATTTTCGTAAGTGTTACTCAAGAAGCAGA
AAGGGAAGAATTTTTTGATGAAACAAGACGACTTTGTGACCTTCGGCTTTTTCAACCCTTTTTAAAAGTA
ATTGAACCAGTAGGCAACCGTGAAGAAAAGATCCTCAATCGAGAAATTGGTTTTGCTATCGGCATGCCAG
TGTGTGAATTTGATATGGTTAAAGATCCAGAAGTACAGGACTTCCGAAGAAATATTCTGAACGTTTGTAA
AGAAGCTGTGGATCTTAGGGACCTCAATTCACCTCATAGTAGAGCAATGTATGTCTATCCTCCAAATGTA
GAATCTTCACCAGAATTGCCAAAGCACATATATAATAAATTAGATAAAGGGCAAATAATAGTGGTGATCT
GGGTAATAGTTTCTCCAAATAATGACAAGCAGAAGTATACTCTGAAAATCAACCATGACTGTGTACCAGA
ACAAGTAATTGCTGAAGCAATCAGGAAAAAAACTCGAAGTATGTTGCTATCCTCTGAACAACTAAAACTC
TGTGTTTTAGAATATCAGGGCAAGTATATTTTAAAAGTGTGTGGATGTGATGAATACTTCCTAGAAAAAT
ATCCTCTGAGTCAGTATAAGTATATAAGAAGCTGTATAATGCTTGGGAGGATGCCCAATTTGATGTTGAT
GGCTAAAGAAAGCCTTTATTCTCAACTGCCAATGGACTGTTTTACAATGCCATCTTATTCCAGACGCATT
TCCACAGCTACACCATATATGAATGGAGAAACATCTACAAAATCCCTTTGGGTTATAAATAGTGCACTCA
GAATAAAAATTCTTTGTGCAACCTACGTGAATGTAAATATTCGAGACATTGATAAGATCTATGTTCGAAC
AGGTATCTACCATGGAGGAGAACCCTTATGTGACAATGTGAACACTCAAAGAGTACCTTGTTCCAATCCC
AGGTGGAATGAATGGCTGAATTATGATATATACATTCCTGATCTTCCTCGTGCTGCTCGACTTTGCCTTT
CCATTTGCTCTGTTAAAGGCCGAAAGGGTGCTAAAGAGGAACACTGTCCATTGGCATGGGGAAATATAAA
CTTGTTTGATTACACAGACACTCTAGTATCTGGAAAAATGGCTTTGAATCTTTGGCCAGTACCTCATGGA
TTAGAAGATTTGCTGAACCCTATTGGTGTTACTGGATCAAATCCAAATAAAGAAACTCCATGCTTAGAGT
TGGAGTTTGACTGGTTCAGCAGTGTGGTAAAGTTCCCAGATATGTCAGTGATTGAAGAGCATGCCAATTG
GTCTGTATCCCGAGAAGCAGGATTTAGCTATTCCCACGCAGGACTGAGTAACAGACTAGCTAGAGACAAT
GAATTAAGGGAAAATGACAAAGAACAGCTCAAAGCAATTTCTACACGAGATCCTCTCTCTGAAATCACTA
AGCAGGAGAAAGATTTTCTATGGAGTCACAGACACTATTGTGTAACTATCCCCGAAATTCTACCCAAATT
GCTTCTGTCTGTTAAATGGAATTCTAGAGATGAAGTAGCCCAGATGTATTGCTTGGTAAAAGATTGGCCT
CCAATCAAACCTGAACAGGCTATGGAACTTCTGGACTGTAATTACCCAGATCCTATGGTTCGAGGTTTTG
CTGTTCGGTGCTTGGAAAAATATTTAACAGATGACAAACTTTCTCAGTATTTAATTCAGCTAGTACAGGT
CCTAAAATATGAACAATATTTGGATAACTTGCTTGTGAGATTTTTACTGAAGAAAGCATTGACTAATCAA
AGGATTGGGCACTTTTTCTTTTGGCATTTAAAATCTGAGATGCACAATAAAACAGTTAGCCAGAGGTTTG
GCCTGCTTTTGGAGTCCTATTGTCGTGCATGTGGGATGTATTTGAAGCACCTGAATAGGCAAGTCGAGGC
AATGGAAAAGCTCATTAACTTAACTGACATTCTCAAACAGGAGAAGAAGGATGAAACACAAAAGGTACAG
ATGAAGTTTTTAGTTGAGCAAATGAGGCGACCAGATTTCATGGATGCTCTACAGGGCTTTCTGTCTCCTC
TAAACCCTGCTCATCAACTAGGAAACCTCAGGCTTGAAGAGTGTCGAATTATGTCCTCTGCAAAAAGGCC
ACTGTGGTTGAATTGGGAGAACCCAGACATCATGTCAGAGTTACTGTTTCAGAACAATGAGATCATCTTT
AAAAATGGGGATGATTTACGGCAAGATATGCTAACACTTCAAATTATTCGTATTATGGAAAATATCTGGC
AAAATCAAGGTCTTGATCTTCGAATGTTACCTTATGGTTGTCTGTCAATCGGTGACTGTGTGGGACTTAT
TGAGGTGGTGCGAAATTCTCACACTATTATGCAAATTCAGTGCAAAGGCGGCTTGAAAGGTGCACTGCAG
TTCAACAGCCACACACTACATCAGTGGCTCAAAGACAAGAACAAAGGAGAAATATATGATGCAGCCATTG
ACCTGTTTACACGTTCATGTGCTGGATACTGTGTAGCTACCTTCATTTTGGGAATTGGAGATCGTCACAA
TAGTAACATCATGGTGAAAGACGATGGACAACTGTTTCATATAGATTTTGGACACTTTTTGGATCACAAG
AAGAAAAAATTTGGTTATAAACGAGAACGTGTGCCATTTGTTTTGACACAGGATTTCTTAATAGTGATTA
GTAAAGGAGCCCAAGAATGCACAAAGACAAGAGAATTTGAGAGGTTTCAGGAGATGTGTTACAAGGCTTA
TCTAGCTATTCGACAGCATGCCAATCTCTTCATAAATCTTTTCTCAATGATGCTTGGCTCTGGAATGCCA
GAACTACAATCTTTTGATGACATTGCATACATTCGAAAGACCCTAGCCTTAGATAAAACTGAGCAAGAGG
CTTTGGAGTATTTCATGAAACAAATGAATGATGCACATCATGGTGGCTGGACAACAAAAATGGATTGGAT
CTTCCACACAATTAAACAGCATGCATTGAACTAGAACCCAGCTTTCTTGTACAAAGTGGTTGATATCCAG
CACAGTGGCGGCCGCTCGAGTCTAGAGGGCCCGCGGTTCGAAGGTAAGCCTATCCCTAACCCTCTCCTCG
GTCTCGATTCTACGCGTACCGGTTAGTAATGAGATCCCTCCCCCCCCCCTAACGTTACTGGCCGAAGCCG
CTTGGAATAAGGCCGGTGTGCGTTTGTCTATATGTTATTTTCCACCATATTGCCGTCTTTTGGCAATGTG
AGGGCCCGGAAACCTGGCCCTGTCTTCTTGACGAGCATTCCTAGGGGTCTTTCCCCTCTCGCCAAAGGAA
TGCAAGGTCTGTTGAATGTCGTGAAGGAAGCAGTTCCTCTGGAAGCTTCTTGAAGACAAACAACGTCTGT
AGCGACCCTTTGCAGGCAGCGGAACCCCCCACCTGGCGACAGGTGCCTCTGCGGCCAAAAGCCACGTGTA
TAAGATACACCTGCAAAGGCGGCACAACCCCAGTGCCACGTTGTGAGTTGGATAGTTGTGGAAAGAGTCA
AATGGCTCTCCTCAAGCGTATTCAACAAGGGGCTGAAGGATGCCCAGAAGGTACCCCATTGTATGGGATC
TGATCTGGGGCCTCGGTGCACATGCTTTACATGTGTTTAGTCGAGGTTAAAAAAACGTCTAGGCCCCCCG
AACCACGGGGACGTGGTTTTCCTTTGAAAAACACGATGATAATATGGCCACACATATGGTGAGCAAGGGC
GAGGAGCTGTTCACCGGGGTGGTGCCCATCCTGGTCGAGCTGGACGGCGACGTAAACGGCCACAAGTTCA
GCGTGTCCGGCGAGGGCGAGGGCGATGCCACCTACGGCAAGCTGACCCTGAAGTTCATCTGCACCACCGG
CAAGCTGCCCGTGCCCTGGCCCACCCTCGTGACCACCCTGACCTACGGCGTGCAGTGCTTCAGCCGCTAC
CCCGACCACATGAAGCAGCACGACTTCTTCAAGTCCGCCATGCCCGAAGGCTACGTCCAGGAGCGCACCA
TCTTCTTCAAGGACGACGGCAACTACAAGACCCGCGCCGAGGTGAAGTTCGAGGGCGACACCCTGGTGAA
CCGCATCGAGCTGAAGGGCATCGACTTCAAGGAGGACGGCAACATCCTGGGGCACAAGCTGGAGTACAAC
TACAACAGCCACAACGTCTATATCATGGCCGACAAGCAGAAGAACGGCATCAAGGTGAACTTCAAGATCC
GCCACAACATCGAGGACGGCAGCGTGCAGCTCGCCGACCACTACCAGCAGAACACCCCCATCGGCGACGG
CCCCGTGCTGCTGCCCGACAACCACTACCTGAGCACCCAGTCCGCCCTGAGCAAAGACCCCAACGAGAAG
CGCGATCACATGGTCCTGCTGGAGTTCGTGACCGCCGCCGGGATCACTCTCGGCATGGACGAGCTGTACA
AGTAAATCGATAGATCCTAATCAACCTCTGGATTACAAAATTTGTGAAAGATTGACTGGTATTCTTAACT
ATGTTGCTCCTTTTACGCTATGTGGATACGCTGCTTTAATGCCTTTGTATCATGCTATTGCTTCCCGTAT
GGCTTTCATTTTCTCCTCCTTGTATAAATCCTGGTTGCTGTCTCTTTATGAGGAGTTGTGGCCCGTTGTC
AGGCAACGTGGCGTGGTGTGCACTGTGTTTGCTGACGCAACCCCCACTGGTTGGGGCATTGCCACCACCT
GTCAGCTCCTTTCCGGGACTTTCGCTTTCCCCCTCCCTATTGCCACGGCGGAACTCATCGCCGCCTGCCT
TGCCCGCTGCTGGACAGGGGCTCGGCTGTTGGGCACTGACAATTCCGTGGTGTTGTCGGGGAAATCATCG
TCCTTTCCTTGGCTGCTCGCCTGTGTTGCCACCTGGATTCTGCGCGGGACGTCCTTCTGCTACGTCCCTT
CGGCCCTCAATCCAGCGGACCTTCCTTCCCGCGGCCTGCTGCCGGCTCTGCGGCCTCTTCCGCGTCTTCG
CCTTCGCCCTCAGACGAGTCGGATCTCCCTTTGGGCCGCCTCCCCGCCTGAGATCCTTTAAGACCAATGA
CTTACAAGGCAGCTGTAGATCTTAGCCACTTTTTAAAAGAAAAGGGGGGACTGGAAGGGCTAATTCACTC
CCAACGAAGACAAGATCTGCTTTTTGCTTGTACTGGGTCTCTCTGGTTAGACCAGATCTGAGCCTGGGAG
CTCTCTGGCTAACTAGGGAACCCACTGCTTAAGCCTCAATAAAGCTTGCCTTGAGTGCTTCAAGTAGTGT
GTGCCCGTCTGTTGTGTGACTCTGGTAACTAGAGATCCCTCAGACCCTTTTAGTCAGTGTGGAAAATCTC
TAGCAGTAGTAGTTCATGTCATCTTATTATTCAGTATTTATAACTTGCAAAGAAATGAATATCAGAGAGT
GAGAGGCCCGGGTTAATTAAGGAAAGGGCTAGATCATTCTTGAAGACGAAAGGGCCTCGTGATACGCCTA
TTTTTATAGGTTAATGTCATGATAATAATGGTTTCTTAGACGTCAGGTGGCACTTTTCGGGGAAATGTGC
GCGGAACCCCTATTTGTTTATTTTTCTAAATACATTCAAATATGTATCCGCTCATGAGACAATAACCCTG
ATAAATGCTTCAATAATATTGAAAAAGGAAGAGTATGAGTATTCAACATTTCCGTGTCGCCCTTATTCCC
TTTTTTGCGGCATTTTGCCTTCCTGTTTTTGCTCACCCAGAAACGCTGGTGAAAGTAAAAGATGCTGAAG
ATCAGTTGGGTGCACGAGTGGGTTACATCGAACTGGATCTCAACAGCGGTAAGATCCTTGAGAGTTTTCG
CCCCGAAGAACGTTTTCCAATGATGAGCACTTTTAAAGTTCTGCTATGTGGCGCGGTATTATCCCGTGTT
GACGCCGGGCAAGAGCAACTCGGTCGCCGCATACACTATTCTCAGAATGACTTGGTTGAGTACTCACCAG
TCACAGAAAAGCATCTTACGGATGGCATGACAGTAAGAGAATTATGCAGTGCTGCCATAACCATGAGTGA
TAACACTGCGGCCAACTTACTTCTGACAACGATCGGAGGACCGAAGGAGCTAACCGCTTTTTTGCACAAC
ATGGGGGATCATGTAACTCGCCTTGATCGTTGGGAACCGGAGCTGAATGAAGCCATACCAAACGACGAGC
GTGACACCACGATGCCTGTAGCAATGGCAACAACGTTGCGCAAACTATTAACTGGCGAACTACTTACTCT
AGCTTCCCGGCAACAATTAATAGACTGGATGGAGGCGGATAAAGTTGCAGGACCACTTCTGCGCTCGGCC
CTTCCGGCTGGCTGGTTTATTGCTGATAAATCTGGAGCCGGTGAGCGTGGGTCTCGCGGTATCATTGCAG
CACTGGGGCCAGATGGTAAGCCCTCCCGTATCGTAGTTATCTACACGACGGGGAGTCAGGCAACTATGGA
TGAACGAAATAGACAGATCGCTGAGATAGGTGCCTCACTGATTAAGCATTGGTAACTGTCAGACCAAGTT
TACTCATATATACTTTAGATTGATTTAAAACTTCATTTTTAATTTAAAAGGATCTAGGTGAAGATCCTTT
TTGATAATCTCATGACCAAAATCCCTTAACGTGAGTTTTCGTTCCACTGAGCGTCAGACCCCGTAGAAAA
GATCAAAGGATCTTCTTGAGATCCTTTTTTTCTGCGCGTAATCTGCTGCTTGCAAACAAAAAAACCACCG
CTACCAGCGGTGGTTTGTTTGCCGGATCAAGAGCTACCAACTCTTTTTCCGAAGGTAACTGGCTTCAGCA
GAGCGCAGATACCAAATACTGTTCTTCTAGTGTAGCCGTAGTTAGGCCACCACTTCAAGAACTCTGTAGC
ACCGCCTACATACCTCGCTCTGCTAATCCTGTTACCAGTGGCTGCTGCCAGTGGCGATAAGTCGTGTCTT
ACCGGGTTGGACTCAAGACGATAGTTACCGGATAAGGCGCAGCGGTCGGGCTGAACGGGGGGTTCGTGCA
CACAGCCCAGCTTGGAGCGAACGACCTACACCGAACTGAGATACCTACAGCGTGAGCTATGAGAAAGCGC
CACGCTTCCCGAAGGGAGAAAGGCGGACAGGTATCCGGTAAGCGGCAGGGTCGGAACAGGAGAGCGCACG
AGGGAGCTTCCAGGGGGAAACGCCTGGTATCTTTATAGTCCTGTCGGGTTTCGCCACCTCTGACTTGAGC
GTCGATTTTTGTGATGCTCGTCAGGGGGGCGGAGCCTATGGAAAAACGCCAGCAACGCGGCCTTTTTACG
GTTCCTGGCCTTTTGCTGGCCTTTTGCTCACATGTTCTTTCCTGCGTTATCCCCTGATTCTGTGGATAAC
CGTATTACCGCCTTTGAGTGAGCTGATACCGCTCGCCGCAGCCGAACGACCGAGCGCAGCGAGTCAGTGA
GCGAGGAAGCGGAAGAGCGCCCAATACGCAAACCGCCTCTCCCCGCGCGTTGGCCGATTCATTAATGCAG
CAAGCTCATGGCTGACTAATTTTTTTTATTTATGCAGAGGCCGAGGCCGCCTCGGCCTCTGAGCTATTCC
AGAAGTAGTGAGGAGGCTTTTTTGGAGGCCTAGGCTTTTGCAAAAAGCTCCCCGTGGCACGACAGGTTTC
CCGACTGGAAAGCGGGCAGTGAGCGCAACGCAATTAATGTGAGTTAGCTCACTCATTAGGCACCCCAGGC
TTTACACTTTATGCTTCCGGCTCGTATGTTGTGTGGAATTGTGAGCGGATAACAATTTCACACAGGAAAC
AGCTATGACATGATTACGAATTTCACAAATAAAGCATTTTTTTCACTGCATTCTAGTTGTGGTTTGTCCA
AACTCATCAATGTATCTTATCATGTCTGGATCAACTGGATAACTCAAGCTAACCAAAATCATCCCAAACT
TCCCACCCCATACCCTATTACCACTGCCAATTACCTGTGGTTTCATTTACTCTAAACCTGTGATTCCTCT
GAATTATTTTCATTTTAAAGAAATTGTATTTGTTAAATATGTACTACAAACTTAGTAGTTGGAAGGGCTA
ATTCACTCCCAAAGAAGACAAGATATCCTTGATCTGTGGATCTACCACACACAAGGCTACTTCCCTGATT
AGCAGAACTACACACCAGGGCCAGGGGTCAGATATCCACTGACCTTTGGATGGTGCTACAAGCTAGTACC
AGTTGAGCCAGATAAGGTAGAAGAGGCCAATAAAGGAGAGAACACCAGCTTGTTACACCCTGTGAGCCTG
CATGGGATGGATGACCCGGAGAGAGAAGTGTTAGAGTGGAGGTTTGACAGCCGCCTAGCATTTCATCACG
TGGCCCGAGAGCTGCATCCGGAGTACTTCAAGAACTGCTGATATCGAGCTTGCTACAAGGGACTTTCCGC
TGGGGACTTTCCAGGGAGGCGTGGCCTGGGCGGGACTGGGGAGTGGCGAGCCCTCAGATCCTGCATATAA
GCAGCTGCTTTTTGCCTGTACTGGGTCTCTCTGGTTAGACCAGATCTGAGCCTGGGAGCTCTCTGGCTAA
CTAGGGAACCCACTGCTTAAGCCTCAATAAAGCTTGCCTTGAGTGCTTCAAGTAGTGTGTGCCCGTCTGT
TGTGTGACTCTGGTAACTAGAGATCCCTCAGACCCTTTTAGTCAGTGTGGAAAATCTCTAGCAGTGGCGC
CCGAACAGGGACTTGAAAGCGAAAGGGAAACCAGAGGAGCTCTCTCGACGCAGGACTCGGCTTGCTGAAG
CGCGCACGGCAAGAGGCGAGGGGCGGCGACTGGTGAGTACGCCAAAAATTTTGACTAGCGGAGGCTAGAA
GGAGAGAGATGGGTGCGAGAGCGTCAGTATTAAGCGGGGGAGAATTAGATCGCGATGGGAAAAAATTCGG
TTAAGGCCAGGGGGAAAGAAAAAATATAAATTAAAACATATAGTATGGGCAAGCAGGGAGCTAGAACGAT
TCGCAGTTAATCCTGGCCTGTTAGAAACATCAGAAGGCTGTAGACAAATACTGGGACAGCTACAACCATC
CCTTCAGACAGGATCAGAAGAACTTAGATCATTATATAATACAGTAGCAACCCTCTATTGTGTGCATCAA
AGGATAGAGATAAAAGACACCAAGGAAGCTTTAGACAAGATAGAGGAAGAGCAAAACAAAAGTAAGACCA
CCGCACAGCAAGCGGCCGGCCGCTGATCTTCAGACCTGGAGGAGGAGATATGAGGGACAATTGGAGAAGT
GAATTATATAAATATAAAGTAGTAAAAATTGAACCATTAGGAGTAGCACCCACCAAGGCAAAGAGAAGAG
TGGTGCAGAGAGAAAAAAGAGCAGTGGGAATAGGAGCTTTGTTCCTTGGGTTCTTGGGAGCAGCAGGAAG
CACTATGGGCGCAGCGTCAATGACGCTGACGGTACAGGCCAGACAATTATTGTCTGGTATAGTGCAGCAG
CAGAACAATTTGCTGAGGGCTATTGAGGCGCAACAGCATCTGTTGCAACTCACAGTCTGGGGCATCAAGC
AGCTCCAGGCAAGAATCCTGGCTGTGGAAAGATACCTAAAGGATCAACAGCTCCTGGGGATTTGGGGTTG
CTCTGGAAAACTCATTTGCACCACTGCTGTGCCTTGGAATGCTAGTTGGAGTAATAAATCTCTGGAACAG
ATTTGGAATCACACGACCTGGATGGAGTGGGACAGAGAAATTAACAATTACACAAGCTTAATACACTCCT
TAATTGAAGAATCGCAAAACCAGCAAGAAAAGAATGAACAAGAATTATTGGAATTAGATAAATGGGCAAG
TTTGTGGAATTGGTTTAACATAACAAATTGGCTGTGGTATATAAAATTATTCATAATGATAGTAGGAGGC
TTGGTAGGTTTAAGAATAGTTTTTGCTGTACTTTCTATAGTGAATAGAGTTAGGCAGGGATATTCACCAT
TATCGTTTCAGACCCACCTCCCAACCCCG
