>Addgene plasmid #116485 | pHAGE-PIK3CA-E545K | depositor partial sequence | sequence record 219359 | insert
ATGCCTCCACGACCATCATCAGGTGAACTGTGGGGCATCCACTTGATGCCCCCAAGAATCCTAGTAGAAT
GTTTACTACCAAATGGAATGATAGTGACTTTAGAATGCCTCCGTGAGGCTACATTAATAACCATAAAGCA
TGAACTATTTAAAGAAGCAAGAAAATACCCCCTCCATCAACTTCTTCAAGATGAATCTTCTTACATTTTC
GTAAGTGTTACTCAAGAAGCAGAAAGGGAAGAATTTTTTGATGAAACAAGACGACTTTGTGACCTTCGGC
TTTTTCAACCCTTTTTAAAAGTAATTGAACCAGTAGGCAACCGTGAAGAAAAGATCCTCAATCGAGAAAT
TGGTTTTGCTATCGGCATGCCAGTGTGTGAATTTGATATGGTTAAAGATCCAGAAGTACAGGACTTCCGA
AGAAATATTCTGAACGTTTGTAAAGAAGCTGTGGATCTTAGGGACCTCAATTCACCTCATAGTAGAGCAA
TGTATGTCTATCCTCCAAATGTAGAATCTTCACCAGAATTGCCAAAGCACATATATAATAAATTAGATAA
AGGGCAAATAATAGTGGTGATCTGGGTAATAGTTTCTCCAAATAATGACAAGCAGAAGTATACTCTGAAA
ATCAACCATGACTGTGTACCAGAACAAGTAATTGCTGAAGCAATCAGGAAAAAAACTCGAAGTATGTTGC
TATCCTCTGAACAACTAAAACTCTGTGTTTTAGAATATCAGGGCAAGTATATTTTAAAAGTGTGTGGATG
TGATGAATACTTCCTAGAAAAATATCCTCTGAGTCAGTATAAGTATATAAGAAGCTGTATAATGCTTGGG
AGGATGCCCAATTTGATGTTGATGGCTAAAGAAAGCCTTTATTCTCAACTGCCAATGGACTGTTTTACAA
TGCCATCTTATTCCAGACGCATTTCCACAGCTACACCATATATGAATGGAGAAACATCTACAAAATCCCT
TTGGGTTATAAATAGTGCACTCAGAATAAAAATTCTTTGTGCAACCTACGTGAATGTAAATATTCGAGAC
ATTGATAAGATCTATGTTCGAACAGGTATCTACCATGGAGGAGAACCCTTATGTGACAATGTGAACACTC
AAAGAGTACCTTGTTCCAATCCCAGGTGGAATGAATGGCTGAATTATGATATATACATTCCTGATCTTCC
TCGTGCTGCTCGACTTTGCCTTTCCATTTGCTCTGTTAAAGGCCGAAAGGGTGCTAAAGAGGAACACTGT
CCATTGGCATGGGGAAATATAAACTTGTTTGATTACACAGACACTCTAGTATCTGGAAAAATGGCTTTGA
ATCTTTGGCCAGTACCTCATGGATTAGAAGATTTGCTGAACCCTATTGGTGTTACTGGATCAAATCCAAA
TAAAGAAACTCCATGCTTAGAGTTGGAGTTTGACTGGTTCAGCAGTGTGGTAAAGTTCCCAGATATGTCA
GTGATTGAAGAGCATGCCAATTGGTCTGTATCCCGAGAAGCAGGATTTAGCTATTCCCACGCAGGACTGA
GTAACAGACTAGCTAGAGACAATGAATTAAGGGAAAATGACAAAGAACAGCTCAAAGCAATTTCTACACG
AGATCCTCTCTCTGAAATCACTAAGCAGGAGAAAGATTTTCTATGGAGTCACAGACACTATTGTGTAACT
ATCCCCGAAATTCTACCCAAATTGCTTCTGTCTGTTAAATGGAATTCTAGAGATGAAGTAGCCCAGATGT
ATTGCTTGGTAAAAGATTGGCCTCCAATCAAACCTGAACAGGCTATGGAACTTCTGGACTGTAATTACCC
AGATCCTATGGTTCGAGGTTTTGCTGTTCGGTGCTTGGAAAAATATTTAACAGATGACAAACTTTCTCAG
TATTTAATTCAGCTAGTACAGGTCCTAAAATATGAACAATATTTGGATAACTTGCTTGTGAGATTTTTAC
TGAAGAAAGCATTGACTAATCAAAGGATTGGGCACTTTTTCTTTTGGCATTTAAAATCTGAGATGCACAA
TAAAACAGTTAGCCAGAGGTTTGGCCTGCTTTTGGAGTCCTATTGTCGTGCATGTGGGATGTATTTGAAG
CACCTGAATAGGCAAGTCGAGGCAATGGAAAAGCTCATTAACTTAACTGACATTCTCAAACAGGAGAAGA
AGGATGAAACACAAAAGGTACAGATGAAGTTTTTAGTTGAGCAAATGAGGCGACCAGATTTCATGGATGC
TCTACAGGGCTTTCTGTCTCCTCTAAACCCTGCTCATCAACTAGGAAACCTCAGGCTTGAAGAGTGTCGA
ATTATGTCCTCTGCAAAAAGGCCACTGTGGTTGAATTGGGAGAACCCAGACATCATGTCAGAGTTACTGT
TTCAGAACAATGAGATCATCTTTAAAAATGGGGATGATTTACGGCAAGATATGCTAACACTTCAAATTAT
TCGTATTATGGAAAATATCTGGCAAAATCAAGGTCTTGATCTTCGAATGTTACCTTATGGTTGTCTGTCA
ATCGGTGACTGTGTGGGACTTATTGAGGTGGTGCGAAATTCTCACACTATTATGCAAATTCAGTGCAAAG
GCGGCTTGAAAGGTGCACTGCAGTTCAACAGCCACACACTACATCAGTGGCTCAAAGACAAGAACAAAGG
AGAAATATATGATGCAGCCATTGACCTGTTTACACGTTCATGTGCTGGATACTGTGTAGCTACCTTCATT
TTGGGAATTGGAGATCGTCACAATAGTAACATCATGGTGAAAGACGATGGACAACTGTTTCATATAGATT
TTGGACACTTTTTGGATCACAAGAAGAAAAAATTTGGTTATAAACGAGAACGTGTGCCATTTGTTTTGAC
ACAGGATTTCTTAATAGTGATTAGTAAAGGAGCCCAAGAATGCACAAAGACAAGAGAATTTGAGAGGTTT
CAGGAGATGTGTTACAAGGCTTATCTAGCTATTCGACAGCATGCCAATCTCTTCATAAATCTTTTCTCAA
TGATGCTTGGCTCTGGAATGCCAGAACTACAATCTTTTGATGACATTGCATACATTCGAAAGACCCTAGC
CTTAGATAAAACTGAGCAAGAGGCTTTGGAGTATTTCATGAAACAAATGAATGATGCACATCATGGTGGC
TGGACAACAAAAATGGATTGGATCTTCCACACAATTAAACAGCATGCATTGAACTGA
